[The description below was written by a language model from this plasmid's Addgene catalogue record.]
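Description:
pc3XB-ZF24 is a mammalian expression-type plasmid built on pc3XB, a modified version of the Invitrogen pcDNA3 backbone of about 5.4 kb. It is maintained in E. coli as a high-copy plasmid under ampicillin selection, and it carries a neomycin resistance marker that allows G418 selection in mammalian cells. No feature table accompanies the record, so the promoter and other regulatory elements are not explicitly listed. The use of a T7 primer for 5′ sequencing indicates that a T7 priming site lies upstream of the cloning region, as in the parental pcDNA3.

The insert, ZF24, is a short fragment of roughly 90 bp encoding a single zinc finger module. It was cloned between XbaI and BamHI sites, both of which remain intact. According to the depositor, this finger recognises the DNA triplet GCT and comes from the Sangamo module set. The plasmid is one component of the Zinc Finger Consortium Modular Assembly Kit v1.0, an archive of individual finger modules, each with a defined three-base-pair specificity.

In the modular assembly approach, such single-finger units are excised and joined by restriction cloning into multi-finger arrays that should bind a longer composite target site. These arrays can then be fused to a nuclease domain to make zinc finger nucleases for targeted genome modification. This construct therefore serves mainly as a source of a standardised building block rather than as a stand-alone expression vector for a functional protein.
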