Addgene plasmid #13123: pc3XB-ZF24
Depositing lab: Keith Joung. Depositing organization: Massachusetts General Hospital. Publication: Standardized reagents and protocols for engineering zinc finger nucleases by modular assembly. Wright DA, Thibodeau-Beganny S, Sander JD, Winfrey RJ, Hirsh AS, Eichtinger M, Fu F, Porteus MH, Dobbs D, Voytas DF, Joung JK. Nat Protoc. 2006;1(3):1637-52. doi: 10.1038/nprot.2006.259 PubMed 17406455.
Backbone
  Vector backbone: pc3XB
  Backbone manufacturer: Modified Invitrogen pcDNA3
  Backbone size w/o insert (bp): 5400
  Vector type: Mammalian Expression
  Selectable markers: Neomycin (select with G418)
Growth in bacteria
  Bacterial resistance: Ampicillin, 100 μg/mL
  Growth temperature: 37°C
  Growth strain: XL1 Blue
  Copy number: High Copy
Gene/Insert
  Gene/Insert name: ZF24
  Insert size (bp): 90
  Cloning method: Restriction Enzyme; 5′ cloning site XbaI (not destroyed); 3′ cloning site BamHI (not destroyed)
  Sequencing primers: 5′ T7
Terms and licenses: Academic/Nonprofit Terms; Industry Terms: Not Available to Industry
Depositor comments: Part of the Zinc Finger Consortium Modular Assembly Kit v1.0. Finger protein sequence: PGERPFMCTWSYCGKRFTQSSDLTRHKRTH. Target DNA sequence: GCT. This zinc finger is derived from the Sangamo module set.
How to cite: pc3XB-ZF24 was a gift from Keith Joung (Addgene plasmid # 13123 ; http://n2t.net/addgene:13123 ; RRID:Addgene_13123)
