>Addgene plasmid #13123 | pc3XB-ZF24 | addgene partial sequence | sequence record 19507 | CMV-F 5'-CGCAAATGGGCGGTAGGCGTG-3'
AGCTCTCTGGCTAACTAGAGAACCCACTGCTTACTGGCTTATCGAAATTAATACGACTCACTATAGGGAG
ACCCAAGCTGGCTAGCGTTTAAACGGGCCCTCTAGACCCGGGGAGCGGCCATTTATGTGTACCTGGTCAT
ACTGTGGGAAACGCTTCACACAAAGCAGCGACCTGACACGTCACAAACGTACACACACCGGTGGATCCTC
TGCACAGTAGTAAGCTTAAGTTTAAACCGCTGATCAGCCTCGACTGTGCCTTCTAGTTGCCAGCCATCTG
TTGTTTGCCCCTCCCCCGTGCCTTCCTTGACCCTGGAAGGTGCCACTCCCACTGTCCTTTCCTAATAAAA
TGAGGAAATTGCATCGCATTGTCTGAGTAGGTGTCATTCTATTCTGGGGGGTGGGGTGGGGCAGGACAGC
AAGGGGGAGGATTGGGAAGACAATAGCAGGCATGCTGGGGATGCGGTGGGCTCTATGGCTTCTGAGGCGG
AAAGAACCAGCTGGGGCTCTAGGGGGTATCCCC
[124 nt withheld, positions 524-647]
CGCCGGCTTTCCCCGTTCAGCTCTAAATCGGGGGCTCCCC
[42 nt withheld, positions 688-729]
